Addgene plasmid #125818: pFH79
Purpose: Level0 A3A-PBE, wheat codon optimized
Depositing lab: Vladimir Nekrasov. Depositing organization: Rothamsted Research. Publication: A modular cloning toolkit for genome editing in plants. Hahn F, Korolev A, Sanjurjo Loures L, Nekrasov V. BMC Plant Biol. 2020 Apr 23;20(1):179. doi: 10.1186/s12870-020-02388-2. PubMed 32326901.
Backbone
  Vector backbone: pICH41308
  Vector type: Plant Expression, CRISPR, Synthetic Biology
Growth in bacteria
  Bacterial resistance: Spectinomycin, 50 μg/mL
  Growth temperature: 37°C
  Growth strain: DH5alpha
  Copy number: High Copy
Gene/Insert
  Gene/Insert name: A3A-PBE, wheat codon optimized
  Species: Synthetic
Terms and licenses: Academic/Nonprofit Terms; Industry Terms: Not Available to Industry
How to cite: pFH79 was a gift from Vladimir Nekrasov (Addgene plasmid # 125818 ; http://n2t.net/addgene:125818 ; RRID:Addgene_125818)
