[The description below was written by a language model from this plasmid's Addgene catalogue record and pLannotate feature annotations shown in this document.]
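Description:
pFH79 is a Level 0 module from a modular (Golden Gate/MoClo-style) cloning toolkit for plant genome editing, built in the pICH41308 backbone. It is a 7,356 nt high-copy plasmid maintained in E. coli through a ColE1/pUC-type origin and selected with spectinomycin through the aadA gene. This marker sits downstream of a bla-type promoter. The short integrase, gentamicin acetyltransferase and lacI fragments in the annotation appear to be leftovers of the resistance cassette and backbone rather than functional parts.

The payload is a wheat codon-optimized coding sequence for A3A-PBE, a plant cytosine base editor. The feature table shows three units in the same orientation: human APOBEC3A cytidine deaminase, followed by Streptococcus pyogenes Cas9, followed by the uracil DNA glycosylase inhibitor (UGI) from Bacillus phage PBS2. In editors of this design, a guide RNA directs Cas9 to the target, where the deaminase converts cytosines to uracils on the exposed single strand. UGI blocks uracil excision repair, which favours a C-to-T outcome. Such editors normally use a nickase form of Cas9, but the record does not say which Cas9 variant is present. It also does not annotate linkers or nuclear localization signals.

No plant promoter or terminator is annotated, which fits a Level 0 coding-sequence part that is not expressed in plants on its own. It is meant to be combined with promoter and terminator modules into a higher-level transcription unit, and then joined with guide RNA and selection cassettes in multigene constructs for base editing in wheat or other plants.
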