Features (pLannotate 1.2.2; 9 found; start..end, strand, type, name):
    228..332     +  promoter       AmpR promoter: bla
    323..403     -  CDS            int (fragment): INT2_ECOLX - Protein inferred from homology: Swiss-Prot protein existence level 3. Putative integrase believed to be involved in the insertion of antibiotic resistance genes into plasmids and transposons. From Escherichia coli.
    491..547     +  CDS            GmR (fragment): gentamycin acetyltransferase; aacC1; confers resistance to gentamycin
    554..1342    +  CDS            aadA: S3AD_ECOLX - Experimental evidence at protein level: Swiss-Prot protein existence level 1. Mediates bacterial resistance to the antibiotics streptomycin and spectinomycin. From Escherichia coli.
   1516..2104    +  rep_origin     ori: high-copy-number ColE1/pMB1/pBR322/pUC origin of replication
   2287..2336    +  CDS            lacI (fragment): lac repressor; lacI; The lac repressor binds to the lac operator to inhibit transcription in E. coli. This inhibition can be relieved by adding lactose or isopropyl-β-D-thiogalactopyranoside (IPTG).
   2353..2949    +  CDS            APOBEC3A: ABC3A_HUMAN - Experimental evidence at protein level: Swiss-Prot protein existence level 1. DNA deaminase (cytidine deaminase) with restriction activity against viruses, foreign DNA and mobility of retrotransposons. Exhibits antiviral activity against adeno-associated virus (AAV) and human T- cell leukemia virus type 1 (HTLV-1) and may inhibit the mobility of LTR and non-LTR retrotransposons. Selectively targets single-stranded DNA and can deaminate both methylcytosine and cytosine in foreign DNA. Can induce somatic hypermutation in the nuclear and mitochondrial DNA. May also play a role in th
   3004..7104    +  CDS            cas9: CAS9_STRP1 - Also known as csn1 From Streptococcus pyogenes serotype M1.
   7174..66      +  CDS            UGI (across the origin): UNGI_BPPB2 - Experimental evidence at protein level: Swiss-Prot protein existence level 1. This protein binds specifically and reversibly to the host uracil-DNA glycosylase, preventing removal of uracil residues from PBS2 DNA by the host uracil-excision repair system. From Bacillus phage PBS2 (Bacteriophage PBS2).
>Addgene plasmid #125818 | pFH79 | addgene full sequence | sequence record 270729 | Addgene NGS Result
CCCGAATACAAGCCGTGGGCTCTTGTGATCCAGGACTCCAATGGGGAGAACAAGATTAAGATGCTCTCTG
GCGGTTCCCCGAAGAAGAAACGCAAGGTGTGAGCTTTGAGACCACGAAGTGGCTCTTCAGTGGACGAAAG
GGCCTCGTGATACGCCTATTTTTATAGGTTAATGTCATGATAATAATGGTTTCTTAGACGTCAGGTGGCA
CTTTTCGGGGAAATGTGCGCGGAACCCCTATTTGTTTATTTTTCTAAATACATTCAAATATGTATCCGCT
CATGAGACAATAACCCTGATAAATGCTTCAATAATATTGAAAAAGGAAGAGTATGCGCTCACGCAACTGG
TCCAGAACCTTGACCGAACGCAGCGGTGGTAACGGCGCAGTGGCGGTTTTCATGGCTTGTTATGACTGTT
TTTTTTTGGGGTACAGTCTATGCCTCGGGCATCCAAGCAGCAAGCGCGTTACGCCGTGGGTCGATGTTTG
ATGTTATGGAGCAGCAACGATGTTACGCAGCAGGGCAGTCGCCCTAAAACAAAGTTAAACATCATGAGGG
AAGCGGTGATCGCCGAAGTATCGACTCAACTATCAGAGGTAGTTGGCGTCATCGAGCGCCATCTCGAACC
GACGTTGCTGGCCGTACATTTGTACGGCTCCGCAGTGGATGGCGGCCTGAAGCCACACAGCGATATTGAT
TTGCTGGTTACGGTGACCGTAAGGCTTGATGAAACAACGCGGCGAGCTTTGATCAACGACCTTTTGGAAA
CTTCGGCTTCCCCTGGAGAGAGCGAGATTCTCCGCGCTGTAGAAGTCACCATTGTTGTGCACGACGACAT
CATTCCGTGGCGTTATCCAGCTAAGCGCGAACTGCAATTTGGAGAATGGCAGCGCAATGACATTCTTGCA
GGTATCTTCGAGCCAGCCACGATCGACATTGATCTGGCTATCTTGCTGACAAAAGCAAGAGAACATAGCG
TTGCCTTGGTAGGTCCAGCGGCGGAGGAACTCTTTGATCCGGTTCCTGAACAGGATCTATTTGAGGCGCT
AAATGAAACCTTAACGCTATGGAACTCGCCGCCCGACTGGGCTGGCGATGAGCGAAATGTAGTGCTTACG
TTGTCCCGCATTTGGTACAGCGCAGTAACCGGCAAAATCGCGCCGAAGGATGTCGCTGCCGACTGGGCAA
TGGAGCGCCTGCCGGCCCAGTATCAGCCCGTCATACTTGAAGCTAGACAGGCTTATCTTGGACAAGAAGA
AGATCGCTTGGCCTCGCGCGCAGATCAGTTGGAAGAATTTGTCCATTACGTAAAAGGCGAGATCACCAAG
GTAGTCGGCAAATAACTGTCAGACCAAGTTTACTCATATATACTTTAGATTGATTTAAAACTTCATTTTT
AATTTAAAAGGATCTAGGTGAAGATCCTTTTTGATAATCTCATGACCAAAATCCCTTAACGTGAGTTTTC
GTTCCACTGAGCGTCAGACCCCGTAGAAAAGATCAAAGGATCTTCTTGAGATCCTTTTTTTCTGCGCGTA
ATCTGCTGCTTGCAAACAAAAAAACCACCGCTACCAGCGGTGGTTTGTTTGCCGGATCAAGAGCTACCAA
CTCTTTTTCCGAAGGTAACTGGCTTCAGCAGAGCGCAGATACCAAATACTGTTCTTCTAGTGTAGCCGTA
GTTAGGCCACCACTTCAAGAACTCTGTAGCACCGCCTACATACCTCGCTCTGCTAATCCTGTTACCAGTG
GCTGCTGCCAGTGGCGATAAGTCGTGTCTTACCGGGTTGGACTCAAGACGATAGTTACCGGATAAGGCGC
AGCGGTCGGGCTGAACGGGGGGTTCGTGCACACAGCCCAGCTTGGAGCGAACGACCTACACCGAACTGAG
ATACCTACAGCGTGAGCTATGAGAAAGCGCCACGCTTCCCGAAGGGAGAAAGGCGGACAGGTATCCGGTA
AGCGGCAGGGTCGGAACAGGAGAGCGCACGAGGGAGCTTCCAGGGGGAAACGCCTGGTATCTTTATAGTC
CTGTCGGGTTTCGCCACCTCTGACTTGAGCGTCGATTTTTGTGATGCTCGTCAGGGGGGCGGAGCCTATG
GAAAAACGCCAGCAACGCGGCCTTTTTACGGTTCCTGGCCTTTTGCTGGCCTTTTGCTCACATGTTCTTT
CCTGCGTTATCCCCTGATTCTGTGGATAACCGTATTACCGCCTTTGAGTGAGCTGATACCGCTCGCCGCA
GCCGAACGACCGAGCGCAGCGAGTCAGTGAGCGAGGAAGCGGAAGAGCGCCCAATACGCAAACCGCCTCT
CCCCGCGCGTTGGCCGATTCATTAATCACTCTGTGGTCTCAAATGGAAGCGAGCCCAGCCTCGGGCCCGA
GGCACCTGATGGACCCGCACATTTTCACCTCCAACTTCAACAACGGGATCGGCAGGCACAAGACGTACCT
GTGCTATGAGGTTGAGCGTCTTGACAATGGGACCAGCGTCAAGATGGATCAGCACAGAGGGTTCTTGCAC
AACCAAGCCAAGAATCTCCTCTGCGGGTTTTACGGCCGCCACGCGGAGCTCCGTTTCTTGGATCTCGTCC
CATCACTGCAGCTCGACCCAGCCCAGATCTATCGCGTTACATGGTTCATCTCGTGGAGCCCCTGCTTCTC
CTGGGGTTGCGCAGGTGAAGTCAGAGCCTTCCTCCAGGAAAATACCCACGTCAGGCTGCGCATTTTCGCC
GCGAGAATCTATGATTACGATCCCCTCTATAAGGAGGCCCTCCAGATGCTCCGCGATGCCGGTGCGCAGG
TCAGCATAATGACCTATGACGAGTTTAAGCACTGCTGGGACACCTTCGTGGACCATCAGGGCTGTCCTTT
CCAACCCTGGGATGGACTCGATGAGCATTCTCAGGCCTTGAGCGGCAGGCTGAGAGCCATCTTGCAAAAT
CAAGGTAATTCTGGCTCTGAAACACCAGGTACTTCTGAGTCCGCAACTCCTGAGTCATTGAAGGACAAGA
AATACTCCATTGGGTTGGCCATAGGCACCAACTCCGTTGGCTGGGCAGTGATCACCGACGAATACAAGGT
CCCGAGCAAAAAGTTTAAGGTGCTGGGCAATACTGATCGTCACTCAATCAAGAAGAACCTGATTGGAGCC
CTGCTTTTCGACTCTGGGGAAACGGCTGAGGCAACGCGCTTGAAGAGGACCGCGCGCAGGCGGTATACCC
GTAGGAAGAATCGTATCTGCTACCTTCAGGAGATCTTTTCTAATGAAATGGCTAAGGTTGATGATAGCTT
CTTCCACCGCCTGGAGGAATCTTTTCTCGTCGAGGAGGACAAGAAACACGAGCGCCACCCAATCTTTGGA
AACATCGTCGACGAGGTTGCCTATCATGAAAAATACCCAACTATATATCATCTCCGTAAGAAGCTCGTCG
ACAGCACAGACAAAGCAGACTTGAGGCTGATATACTTGGCATTGGCTCACATGATAAAATTCCGTGGCCA
CTTTCTTATCGAGGGAGATCTGAATCCGGACAACAGCGACGTTGATAAACTCTTTATCCAGCTGGTTCAG
ACCTACAATCAATTGTTCGAGGAGAACCCGATCAATGCGTCTGGCGTCGACGCAAAGGCCATCCTGTCCG
CGCGGCTCAGCAAAAGCCGCAGATTGGAGAATCTGATCGCACAGCTTCCGGGTGAGAAGAAAAACGGCCT
CTTCGGCAACTTGATCGCCCTCTCTCTCGGCCTTACCCCTAACTTCAAGTCGAACTTCGACCTCGCCGAG
GACGCCAAGCTTCAGCTCTCAAAGGACACCTACGACGACGACCTCGATAACCTTCTCGCACAGATCGGCG
ATCAATACGCCGATCTCTTCCTCGCGGCCAAGAACCTGAGCGATGCGATTCTGTTGTCCGATATCCTCAG
AGTCAACACAGAGATCACCAAGGCTCCCCTCTCCGCGTCAATGATTAAGCGTTATGATGAGCACCATCAG
GATCTGACACTGCTCAAGGCTCTCGTGCGTCAGCAGCTCCCCGAGAAGTATAAGGAGATCTTCTTCGACC
AAAGCAAGAATGGCTACGCCGGGTATATTGACGGCGGCGCGTCCCAAGAAGAATTTTATAAGTTTATCAA
GCCAATCCTGGAAAAGATGGACGGAACGGAAGAACTGCTGGTGAAATTGAACAGGGAGGACCTCCTCAGG
AAACAACGCACATTTGATAACGGGAGCATCCCACATCAAATACATCTGGGTGAGCTTCACGCCATCCTGC
GCCGGCAGGAGGACTTCTACCCCTTCCTGAAGGACAACCGGGAGAAGATCGAAAAGATACTCACCTTCAG
AATCCCCTACTACGTCGGCCCACTCGCCAGGGGCAACTCTAGGTTCGCCTGGATGACTAGGAAGTCAGAA
GAAACCATCACTCCCTGGAACTTCGAGGAGGTGGTGGATAAAGGCGCCAGCGCCCAGAGCTTCATCGAGA
GGATGACCAATTTCGATAAGAATTTGCCAAACGAAAAGGTGTTGCCAAAGCACTCCCTGCTTTACGAATA
CTTCACGGTCTACAACGAGCTGACCAAAGTGAAGTACGTGACAGAGGGAATGAGGAAGCCAGCCTTCCTG
TCTGGGGAGCAAAAGAAGGCCATTGTGGACCTCTTGTTTAAGACAAATCGCAAAGTGACGGTGAAGCAAC
TCAAGGAGGATTACTTTAAAAAGATTGAGTGTTTCGACTCCGTGGAGATCAGCGGGGTCGAGGACAGGTT
TAACGCCAGCCTGGGGACATATCACGACCTGCTGAAAATCATTAAGGACAAGGACTTCCTGGACAACGAG
GAGAATGAGGACATTCTCGAGGATATCGTGCTCACGCTGACTCTCTTCGAGGACAGAGAGATGATCGAGG
AGAGACTCAAGACCTACGCTCATCTGTTCGACGACAAAGTCATGAAACAGCTTAAGCGTAGACGTTACAC
CGGCTGGGGACGCCTGTCCCGTAAGCTGATTAATGGGATTCGCGATAAGCAGAGCGGCAAGACAATACTC
GATTTCTTGAAGTCCGACGGTTTCGCCAATAGGAACTTCATGCAGCTCATCCATGATGATTCGCTCACCT
TTAAGGAGGATATTCAGAAGGCGCAAGTTTCTGGCCAAGGCGATAGCCTCCACGAACATATCGCCAACCT
GGCGGGCAGCCCCGCAATCAAAAAGGGCATCCTGCAAACCGTTAAGGTTGTGGACGAACTGGTTAAGGTC
ATGGGCAGACATAAGCCGGAAAACATAGTCATTGAAATGGCTCGCGAGAACCAGACAACTCAGAAGGGCC
AAAAGAATTCGCGGGAGAGGATGAAGAGAATTGAGGAGGGAATCAAGGAGCTCGGATCGCAGATTCTCAA
GGAGCACCCTGTGGAGAATACTCAACTTCAGAACGAAAAACTGTACTTGTACTACTTGCAGAACGGGAGA
GATATGTACGTTGATCAGGAGCTTGACATCAACCGCCTGAGCGACTACGATGTGGACCACATAGTCCCAC
AGTCTTTCCTGAAGGACGACAGCATCGATAATAAGGTCTTGACCCGCAGCGACAAGAATCGGGGGAAAAG
CGATAACGTTCCTTCGGAGGAGGTCGTCAAGAAGATGAAGAATTACTGGAGGCAATTGTTGAATGCCAAG
CTTATCACGCAAAGAAAGTTCGACAACCTTACGAAGGCTGAGCGCGGGGGTCTTTCCGAATTGGACAAGG
CGGGGTTCATAAAGCGCCAGCTCGTGGAGACTAGACAAATCACCAAGCACGTGGCCCAGATTCTGGACTC
ACGGATGAACACCAAGTACGACGAGAACGATAAACTCATCCGGGAGGTCAAGGTTATCACCCTCAAGAGC
AAGCTGGTGTCCGACTTCAGGAAGGATTTTCAATTCTATAAGGTCCGGGAAATTAATAATTACCACCACG
CCCACGATGCGTACCTTAACGCGGTGGTGGGCACGGCTCTGATCAAGAAGTACCCAAAGCTGGAGTCCGA
GTTTGTTTATGGTGACTATAAGGTGTACGATGTCCGCAAAATGATTGCCAAGAGCGAGCAGGAAATAGGC
AAGGCGACAGCCAAGTACTTCTTCTACTCAAATATCATGAATTTCTTTAAGACAGAAATCACGCTGGCCA
ATGGCGAAATTAGAAAGCGTCCGCTGATTGAGACTAACGGAGAGACTGGCGAGATAGTTTGGGACAAAGG
CCGCGATTTCGCTACCGTCAGAAAGGTGCTGTCTATGCCACAGGTCAACATCGTCAAGAAAACCGAAGTC
CAGACCGGCGGCTTCTCTAAGGAGTCTATCCTGCCTAAGAGGAACTCCGATAAGTTGATTGCTCGCAAGA
AGGACTGGGACCCAAAGAAGTACGGTGGATTTGACTCCCCGACAGTCGCTTACAGCGTCCTTGTCGTTGC
CAAGGTTGAGAAAGGCAAGAGCAAGAAGCTCAAGAGCGTGAAGGAGCTGTTGGGGATCACCATTATGGAG
AGGAGCTCCTTCGAGAAGAACCCGATTGACTTCTTGGAAGCAAAGGGCTACAAAGAGGTTAAGAAGGACC
TCATCATCAAGTTGCCAAAGTACTCCCTTTTCGAGCTCGAGAACGGGCGCAAGAGAATGCTCGCCTCCGC
AGGGGAACTCCAGAAGGGCAACGAATTGGCCCTTCCTTCAAAATACGTGAATTTTCTGTACCTGGCGTCC
CATTACGAAAAGCTGAAAGGGTCCCCGGAGGACAACGAACAAAAGCAACTGTTCGTCGAGCAACATAAGC
ACTATCTTGACGAAATAATCGAGCAAATCTCCGAGTTCTCTAAGAGGGTCATCCTTGCTGACGCCAACTT
GGACAAGGTCCTGTCAGCCTACAACAAGCACCGGGACAAGCCGATCAGAGAGCAAGCTGAGAATATTATT
CACCTCTTCACCTTGACCAACTTGGGCGCCCCCGCGGCGTTCAAGTACTTTGACACCACGATCGATCGTA
AGCGGTACACCTCCACCAAAGAAGTTCTCGACGCCACCCTTATCCACCAATCAATCACTGGCCTTTACGA
AACGAGGATCGATCTGAGCCAATTGGGAGGGGATAAACGGCCCGCAGCTACCAAGAAGGCGGGGCAGGCA
AAAAAGAAGAAAACCAGGGACAGCGGCGGAAGCACTAACCTTAGCGACATCATCGAAAAGGAGACAGGAA
AACAGCTCGTTATCCAAGAAAGCATCCTTATGCTCCCTGAGGAAGTTGAGGAAGTTATCGGAAACAAGCC
TGAGAGCGACATCCTGGTGCACACGGCATATGACGAGTCCACCGACGAGAACGTGATGTTGCTCACTAGC
GACGCA
